>Addgene plasmid #30321 | pLKO.1 RagD shRNA #1 | addgene partial sequence | sequence record 32307 | 30321 with hU6-F
TCAGGCTGTTAGAGAGATAATTGGAATTAATTTGACTGTAAACACAAAGATATTAGTACAAAATACGTGA
CGTAGAAAGTAATAATTTCTTGGGTAGTTTGCAGTTTTAAAATTATGTTTTAAAATGGACTATCATATGC
TTACCGTAACTTGAAAGTATTTCGATTTCTTGGCTTTATATATCTTGTGGAAAGGACGAAACACCGGCGG
CAAGTCGTCTATTCAGAACTCGAGTTCTGAATAGACGACTTGCCGTTTTTGAATTCTCGACCTCGAGACA
AATGGCAGTATTCATCCACAATTTTAAAAGAAAAGGGGGGATTGGGGGGTACAGTGCAGGGGAAAGAATA
GTAGACATAATAGCAACAGACATACAAACTAAAGAATTACAAAAACAAATTACAAAAATTCAAAATTTTC
GGGTTTATTACAGGGACAGCAGAGATCCACTTTGGCCGCGGCTCGAGGGGGTTGGGGTTGCGCCTTTTCC
AAGGCAGCCCTGGGTTTGCGCAGGGACGCGGCTGCTCTGGGCGTGGTTCCGGGAAACGCAGCGGCGCCGA
CCCTGGGTCTCGCACATTCTTCACGTCCGTTCGCAGCGTCACCCGGATCTTCGCCGCTACCCTTGTGGGC
CCCCCGGCGACGCTTCCTGCTCCGCCCCTAAGTCGGGAAGGTTCCTTGCGGTTCGCGGCGTGCCGGACGT
GACAAACGGAAGCCGCACGTCTCACTAGTACCCTCGCAGACGGACAGCGCCAGGGAGCAATGGCAGCGCG
CCGACCGCGATGGGCTGTGGCCAATAGC
