[The description below was written by a language model from this plasmid's Addgene catalogue record.]
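Description:
pLKO.1 RagD shRNA #1 is a lentiviral RNAi vector built on the pLKO.1 puro backbone (about 7 kb without insert) and designed to knock down human RagD, the Rag-family small GTPase encoded by RRAGD. It is maintained in bacteria as a high-copy plasmid under ampicillin selection. The recorded host is a recombination-deficient strain, a common choice for limiting rearrangement between lentiviral long terminal repeats. In mammalian cells, the backbone's puromycin marker allows selection of transduced or transfected populations.

The payload is a short hairpin RNA cassette cloned between the AgeI and EcoRI sites of the backbone; the record does not say whether these sites survive cloning. The hairpin targets a 21-nucleotide sequence in the RRAGD transcript, a design taken from the RNAi Consortium collection. The record includes no feature table and does not name the promoter. In the standard pLKO.1 design, however, the hairpin is transcribed from a human U6 RNA polymerase III promoter. A separate Pol II cassette expresses puromycin resistance, and both sit between lentiviral LTRs along with a packaging signal. When the plasmid is co-transfected with packaging and envelope plasmids, the region between the LTRs is packaged into viral particles. These particles integrate into target cells and give stable, selectable shRNA expression, and the hairpin is processed into an siRNA that silences RagD.

The "#1" in the name implies it is one of several hairpins against the same gene. The associated study concerns Rag GTPases binding raptor and relaying amino acid signals to mTORC1, so the construct is suited to loss-of-function experiments on RagD in nutrient sensing and mTORC1 activation in human cells.
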