Addgene plasmid #30321: pLKO.1 RagD shRNA #1
Depositing lab: David Sabatini. Depositing organization: Whitehead Institute for Biomedical Research. Publication: The Rag GTPases bind raptor and mediate amino acid signaling to mTORC1. Sancak Y, Peterson TR, Shaul YD, Lindquist RA, Thoreen CC, Bar-Peled L, Sabatini DM. Science. 2008 Jun 13. 320(5882):1496-501. 10.1126/science.1157535 PubMed 18497260.
Backbone
  Vector backbone: pLKO.1 puro
  Backbone manufacturer: Available at Addgene (#8453)
  Backbone size w/o insert (bp): 7000
  Vector type: Mammalian Expression, Lentiviral, RNAi
  Selectable markers: Puromycin
Growth in bacteria
  Bacterial resistance: Ampicillin, 100 μg/mL
  Growth temperature: 37°C
  Growth strain: Stbl3
  Copy number: High Copy
Gene/Insert
  Gene/Insert name: RagD shRNA (alt name: RagD)
  Species: H. sapiens (human)
  Entrez Gene: RRAGD (a.k.a. RAGD, bA11D8.2.1)
  Cloning method: Restriction Enzyme; 5′ cloning site AgeI (unknown if destroyed); 3′ cloning site EcoRI (unknown if destroyed)
  Sequencing primers: 5′ LKO.1 5'
Terms and licenses: Academic/Nonprofit Terms; Industry Terms: Not Available to Industry
Depositor comments: shRNA directed against RagD. Target sequence: 5'-CGGCAAGTCGTCTATTCAGAA-3'. Sequence from the website of the RNAi consortium at the Broad institute.
How to cite: pLKO.1 RagD shRNA #1 was a gift from David Sabatini (Addgene plasmid # 30321 ; http://n2t.net/addgene:30321 ; RRID:Addgene_30321)
